Addgene plasmid #53644: CCNKA-c001
Purpose: Baculovirus expression for structure determination; may not be full ORF
Depositing lab: Nicola Burgess-Brown. Depositing organization: University of Oxford.
Backbone
  Vector backbone: pFB-LIC-Bse
  Backbone manufacturer: SGC
  Vector type: Baculovirus expression
Growth in bacteria
  Bacterial resistance: Ampicillin, 100 μg/mL
  Growth temperature: 37°C
  Growth strain: Mach1 ; SF9
  Copy number: High Copy
Gene/Insert
  Gene/Insert name: CCNKA (alt names: 4CJY; gi|150417989)
  Insert size (bp): 893
  Promoter: polyhedrin
  Tag / fusion protein: His6-TEV (N terminal on insert)
  Cloning method: Ligation Independent Cloning
  Sequencing primers: 5′ Polyhedrin forward
Terms and licenses: Academic/Nonprofit Terms; Industry Terms: Not Available to Industry
Depositor comments: Baculovirus transfer vector (Bac-to-bac), N-terminal His-tag, TEV cleavable. http://www.thesgc.org/structures/4CJY/ Use BL21(DE3)-R3-pRARE2 strain for expression.
How to cite: CCNKA-c001 was a gift from Nicola Burgess-Brown (Addgene plasmid # 53644 ; http://n2t.net/addgene:53644 ; RRID:Addgene_53644)
