[The description below was written by a language model from this plasmid's Addgene catalogue record.]
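Description:
CCNKA-c001 is a baculovirus transfer plasmid built on the pFB-LIC-Bse backbone, a pFastBac-type vector adapted for ligation-independent cloning and used in the Bac-to-Bac system. It is maintained in E. coli as a high-copy plasmid under ampicillin selection. In this system the expression cassette is moved from the transfer plasmid into a baculovirus genome (bacmid), which is then used to generate recombinant virus for infecting insect cells; Sf9 is listed alongside the bacterial cloning strain in the record. No feature table was supplied, so the origin of replication, transposition elements and any additional markers on the backbone are not documented here.

The insert, named CCNKA, is about 893 bp and was introduced by ligation-independent cloning downstream of the polyhedrin promoter, the strong very-late baculoviral promoter that drives high-level protein production in infected insect cells. The encoded protein carries an N-terminal His6 tag followed by a TEV protease site, allowing nickel-affinity purification and subsequent removal of the tag. The record does not state the source species or spell out the gene name, and it cautions that the insert may not be the full open reading frame, consistent with a construct whose boundaries were chosen for crystallisation.

The stated purpose is baculovirus-mediated expression for structure determination, and the alternative names link the construct to a deposited structure. The depositor comments also recommend an E. coli BL21(DE3)-derived strain for expression, which sits awkwardly with a polyhedrin-driven insect-cell vector; the record does not resolve this discrepancy.
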