>Addgene plasmid #53644 | CCNKA-c001 | depositor partial sequence | sequence record 83772 | insert sequence
ATGGGCCACCATCATCATCATCATTCTTCTGGTGTAGATCTGGGTACCGAGAACCTGTACTTCCAATCCA
TGTCAGTAACTTCAGCAAACCTGGACCACACAAAGCCATGTTGGTACTGGGATAAGAAAGACTTGGCTCA
TACACCCTCACAACTTGAAGGACTTGATCCAGCCACCGAGGCCCGGTACCGCCGAGAGGGCGCTCGGTTC
ATCTTTGATGTGGGCACACGTTTGGGGCTACACTATGATACCCTGGCAACTGGAATAATTTATTTTCATC
GCTTCTATATGTTTCATTCCTTCAAGCAATTCCCAAGATATGTGACAGGAGCCTGTTGCCTCTTTCTGGC
TGGGAAAGTAGAAGAAACACCAAAAAAATGTAAAGATATCATCAAAACAGCTCGTAGTTTATTAAATGAT
GTACAATTTGGCCAGTTTGGAGATGACCCAAAGGAGGAAGTAATGGTTCTGGAGAGAATCTTACTGCAGA
CCATCAAGTTTGATTTACAGGTAGAACATCCATACCAGTTCCTACTAAAATATGCAAAGCAACTCAAAGG
TGATAAAAACAAAATTCAAAAGTTGGTTCAAATGGCATGGACATTTGTAAATGACAGTCTCTGCACCACC
TTGTCACTGCAGTGGGAACCAGAGATCATAGCAGTAGCAGTGATGTATCTCGCAGGACGTTTGTGCAAAT
TTGAAATACAAGAATGGACCTCCAAACCCATGTATAGGAGATGGTGGGAGCAGTTTGTTCAAGATGTCCC
GGTCGACGTTTTGGAAGACATCTGCCACCAAATCCTGGATCTTTACTCACAAGGAAAACAACAGATGCCT
CATTGACAGTAAAGGTGGATACGGATCCGAATTCGAGCTCCGTCGACAAGCTT
