>Addgene plasmid #53644 | CCNKA-c001 | addgene partial sequence | sequence record 90061 | Polyhedrin-F 5'-AAATGATAACCATCTCGC-3'
ACAGTTTTGTAATAAAAAAACCTATAAATATTCCGGATTATTCATACCGTCCCACCATCGGGCGCGGATC
TCGGTCCGAAAACCATGGGCCACCATCATCATCATCATTCTTCTGGTGTAGATCTGGGTACCGAGAACCT
GTACTTCCAATCCATGTCAGTAACTTCAGCAAACCTGGACCACACAAAGCCATGTTGGTACTGGGATAAG
AAAGACTTGGCTCATACACCCTCACAACTTGAAGGACTTGATCCAGCCACCGAGGCCCGGTACCGCCGAG
AGGGCGCTCGGTTCATCTTTGATGTGGGCACACGTTTGGGGCTACACTATGATACCCTGGCAACTGGAAT
AATTTATTTTCATCGCTTCTATATGTTTCATTCCTTCAAGCAATTCCCAAGATATGTGACAGGAGCCTGT
TGCCTCTTTCTGGCTGGGAAAGTAGAAGAAACACCAAAAAAATGTAAAGATATCATCAAAACAGCTCGTA
GTTTATTAAATGATGTACAATTTGGCCAGTTTGGAGATGACCCAAAGGAGGAAGTAATGGTTCTGGAGAG
AATCTTACTGCAGACCATCAAGTTTGATTTACAGGTAGAACATCCATACCAGTTCCTACTAAAATATGCA
AAGCAACTCAAAGGTGATAAAAACAAAATTCAAAAGTTGGTTCAAATGGCATGGACATTTGTAAATGACA
GTCTCTGCACCACCTTGTCACTGCAGTGGGAACCAGAGATCATAGCAGTAGCAGTGATGTATCTCGCAGG
ACGTTTGTGCAAATTTGAAATACAAGAATGGACCTCCAAACCCATGTATAGGAGATGGTGGGAGCAGTTT
GTTCAAGATGTCCCGGTCGACGTTTTGGAAGACATCTGCCACCAAATCCTGGATCTTTACTCACAAGGAA
AACAACAGATGCCTCATTGACAGTAAAGGTGGATACGGATCCGAATTCGAGCTCCGTCGACAAGCTTGTC
GAGAAGTACTAGAGGATCATAATCAGCC
